Addgene plasmid #136222: pCDNA4.TO-ORF62-2xCSTREP
Purpose: Expresses C-terminally strep tagged Kaposi's Sarcoma Associated Herpesvirus (KSHV) ORF62
Depositing lab: Britt Glaunsinger. Depositing organization: University of California, Berkeley. Publication: Global mapping of herpesvirus-host protein complexes reveals a transcription strategy for late genes. Davis ZH, Verschueren E, Jang GM, Kleffman K, Johnson JR, Park J, Von Dollen J, Maher MC, Johnson T, Newton W, Jager S, Shales M, Horner J, Hernandez RD, Krogan NJ, Glaunsinger BA. Mol Cell. 2015 Jan 22;57(2):349-60. doi: 10.1016/j.molcel.2014.11.026. Epub 2014 Dec 24. PubMed 25544563.
Backbone
  Vector backbone: pCDNA4.TO
  Backbone manufacturer: Invitrogen
  Vector type: Mammalian Expression
  Selectable markers: Zeocin
Growth in bacteria
  Bacterial resistance: Ampicillin, 100 μg/mL
  Growth temperature: 37°C
  Growth strain: DH5alpha
  Copy number: High Copy
Gene/Insert
  Gene/Insert name: ORF62
  Species: Kaposi's sarcoma-associated herpesvirus (KSHV)
  Promoter: CMV
  Cloning method: Restriction Enzyme; 5′ cloning site Unknown (unknown if destroyed)
  Sequencing primers: 5′ CGCAAATGGGCGGTAGGCGTG; 3′ TAGAAGGCACAGTCGAGGCT
Resource information
  A portion of this plasmid was derived from a plasmid made by: cDNA of reactivated TREx BCBL-1-RTA cells
Terms and licenses: Academic/Nonprofit Terms; Industry Terms: Not Available to Industry
How to cite: pCDNA4.TO-ORF62-2xCSTREP was a gift from Britt Glaunsinger (Addgene plasmid # 136222 ; http://n2t.net/addgene:136222 ; RRID:Addgene_136222)
