[The description below was written by a language model from this plasmid's Addgene catalogue record and pLannotate feature annotations shown in this document.]
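Description:
pCDNA4.TO-ORF62-2xCSTREP is a mammalian expression plasmid built on the Invitrogen pCDNA4.TO backbone that expresses ORF62 of Kaposi's sarcoma-associated herpesvirus (KSHV) with a C-terminal tandem Strep tag. In bacteria it is maintained as a high-copy plasmid through a ColE1/pUC-type origin and selected with ampicillin via the β-lactamase gene; an f1 origin is also present. For selection in mammalian cells, an SV40 early promoter (with the bacterial EM7 promoter immediately downstream) drives the Sh ble gene, conferring Zeocin resistance, followed by an SV40 polyadenylation signal.

The expression cassette uses the human CMV immediate early enhancer and promoter, followed by two short tet operator-like matches. These correspond to the tetracycline operator sites characteristic of the TO backbone: in cells expressing the Tet repressor, transcription is held off until tetracycline or doxycycline is added, whereas in ordinary cells the promoter acts constitutively. The annotated coding sequence matches KSHV triplex capsid protein 1 (TRX1). This structural component pairs with two copies of triplex protein 2 to link the major capsid protein pentamers and hexamers, and it assists nuclear import of its partner. The Strep tag itself is not annotated in the feature table, but there is room for it in the unannotated interval between the ORF62 match and the bovine growth hormone polyadenylation signal that terminates the transcript. The insert was derived from cDNA of reactivated TREx BCBL-1-RTA cells.

The Strep tag allows affinity purification of the viral protein, and the associated publication mapped herpesvirus–host protein complexes globally, so the plasmid is suited to pull-down and interaction studies of ORF62 in transfected mammalian cells.
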