Features (pLannotate 1.2.2; 22 found; start..end, strand, type, name):
     28..80      -  misc_feature   bom (fragment): basis of mobility region from pBR322
    235..614     +  enhancer       CMV enhancer: human cytomegalovirus immediate early enhancer
    615..818     +  promoter       CMV promoter: human cytomegalovirus (CMV) immediate early promoter
    820..839     +  promoter       PLtetO-1 promoter (fragment): modified phage lambda PL promoter with tet operator sites (Lutz and Bujard, 1997)
    841..860     +  promoter       PLtetO-1 promoter (fragment): modified phage lambda PL promoter with tet operator sites (Lutz and Bujard, 1997)
    868..901     +  promoter       TRE3GV promoter (fragment): 3rd-generation Tet-responsive promoter that can be activated by binding of Tet-On® 3G, optimized for retroviral and lentiviral vectors
   1025..2017    +  CDS            TRX1 (sequence withheld): TRX1_HHV8P - Experimental evidence at protein level: Swiss-Prot protein existence level 1. Structural component of the T=16 icosahedral capsid. The capsid is composed of pentamers and hexamers of major capsid protein/MCP, which are linked together by heterotrimers called triplexes. These triplexes are formed by a single molecule of triplex protein 1/TRX1 and two copies of triplex protein 2/TRX2. Additionally, TRX1 is required for efficient transport of TRX2 to the nucleus, which is the site of capsid assembly. From Human herpesvirus 8 type P (isolate GK18) (HHV-8) (Kaposi's sarcoma-associated
   2163..2387    +  polyA_signal   bGH poly(A) signal: bovine growth hormone polyadenylation signal
   2391..2412    +  promoter       SV40 promoter (fragment): SV40 enhancer and early promoter
   2433..2861    +  rep_origin     f1 ori (sequence partly withheld): f1 bacteriophage origin of replication; arrow indicates direction of (+) strand synthesis
   2875..3204    +  promoter       SV40 promoter: SV40 enhancer and early promoter
   3252..3299    +  promoter       EM7 promoter: synthetic bacterial promoter&nbsp
   3318..3692    +  CDS            BleoR: antibiotic-binding protein; Sh ble from Streptoalloteichus hindustanus; confers resistance to bleomycin, phleomycin, and Zeocin™
   3702..3827    +  CDS            ble (fragment): BLE_KLEPN - Experimental evidence at protein level: Swiss-Prot protein existence level 1. Binding protein with a strong affinity to the bleomycin family of antibiotics. Binds to CL990; an antimitotic-antibiotic compound. From Klebsiella pneumoniae.
   3822..3943    +  polyA_signal   SV40 poly(A) signal: SV40 polyadenylation signal
   4016..4032    -  protein_bind   lac operator: The lac repressor binds to the lac operator to inhibit transcription in E. coli. This inhibition can be relieved by adding lactose or isopropyl-β-D-thiogalactopyranoside (IPTG). lac repressor encoded by lacI
   4040..4070    -  promoter       lac promoter: promoter for the E. coli lac operon
   4085..4106    -  protein_bind   CAP binding site: CAP binding activates transcription in the presence of cAMP. E. coli catabolite activator protein
   4119..4211    -  CDS            lacI (fragment): lac repressor; lacI; The lac repressor binds to the lac operator to inhibit transcription in E. coli. This inhibition can be relieved by adding lactose or isopropyl-β-D-thiogalactopyranoside (IPTG).
   4394..4982    -  rep_origin     ori: high-copy-number ColE1/pMB1/pBR322/pUC origin of replication
   5153..6013    -  CDS            AmpR: β-lactamase; bla; confers resistance to ampicillin, carbenicillin, and related antibiotics
   6014..6118    -  promoter       AmpR promoter: bla
>Addgene plasmid #136222 | pCDNA4.TO-ORF62-2xCSTREP | addgene full sequence | sequence record 267616 | Addgene NGS Result
GACGGATCGGGAGATCTCCCGATCCCCTATGGTGCACTCTCAGTACAATCTGCTCTGATGCCGCATAGTT
AAGCCAGTATCTGCTCCCTGCTTGTGTGTTGGAGGTCGCTGAGTAGTGCGCGAGCAAAATTTAAGCTACA
ACAAGGCAAGGCTTGACCGACAATTGCATGAAGAATCTGCTTAGGGTTAGGCGTTTTGCGCTGCTTCGCG
ATGTACGGGCCAGATATACGCGTTGACATTGATTATTGACTAGTTATTAATAGTAATCAATTACGGGGTC
ATTAGTTCATAGCCCATATATGGAGTTCCGCGTTACATAACTTACGGTAAATGGCCCGCCTGGCTGACCG
CCCAACGACCCCCGCCCATTGACGTCAATAATGACGTATGTTCCCATAGTAACGCCAATAGGGACTTTCC
ATTGACGTCAATGGGTGGAGTATTTACGGTAAACTGCCCACTTGGCAGTACATCAAGTGTATCATATGCC
AAGTACGCCCCCTATTGACGTCAATGACGGTAAATGGCCCGCCTGGCATTATGCCCAGTACATGACCTTA
TGGGACTTTCCTACTTGGCAGTACATCTACGTATTAGTCATCGCTATTACCATGGTGATGCGGTTTTGGC
AGTACATCAATGGGCGTGGATAGCGGTTTGACTCACGGGGATTTCCAAGTCTCCACCCCATTGACGTCAA
TGGGAGTTTGTTTTGGCACCAAAATCAACGGGACTTTCCAAAATGTCGTAACAACTCCGCCCCATTGACG
CAAATGGGCGGTAGGCGTGTACGGTGGGAGGTCTATATAAGCAGAGCTCTCCCTATCAGTGATAGAGATC
TCCCTATCAGTGATAGAGATCGTCGACGAGCTCGTTTAGTGAACCGTCAGATCGCCTGGAGACGCCATCC
ACGCTGTTTTGACCTCCATAGAAGACACCGGGACCGATCCAGCCTCCGGACTCTAGCGTTTAAACTTAAG
CTTGGTACCGAGCTCGGATCCACTAGTCCAGTGTGGTGGAATTC
[993 nt withheld, positions 1025-2017]
TCAGGGCGGCCGCTCGAGGGAGGCGGTGGATGGAGCCACCCCCAGTTCGAGAAGGGCGGCGGCAGCGGCG
GCGGCAGCGGCGGCGGCAGCTGGAGCCACCCCCAGTTCGAGAAGGGGCCCGTTTAAACCCGCTGATCAGC
CTCGACTGTGCCTTCTAGTTGCCAGCCATCTGTTGTTTGCCCCTCCCCCGTGCCTTCCTTGACCCTGGAA
GGTGCCACTCCCACTGTCCTTTCCTAATAAAATGAGGAAATTGCATCGCATTGTCTGAGTAGGTGTCATT
CTATTCTGGGGGGTGGGGTGGGGCAGGACAGCAAGGGGGAGGATTGGGAAGACAATAGCAGGCATGCTGG
GGATGCGGTGGGCTCTATGGCTTCTGAGGCGGAAAGAACCAGCTGGGGCTCTAGGGGGTATCCCC
[124 nt withheld, positions 2433-2556]
C
[91 nt withheld, positions 2558-2648]
A
[49 nt withheld, positions 2650-2698]
CCTTTGACGTTGGAGTCCACGTTCTTT
[37 nt withheld, positions 2726-2762]
ACCCTATCTCGGTCTATTCTTTTGATTTATAAGGGATTTTGCCGATTTCGGCCTATTGGTTAAAAAATGA
GCTGATTTAACAAAAATTTAACGCGAATTAATTCTGTGGAATGTGTGTCAGTTAGGGTGTGGAAAGTCCC
CAGGCTCCCCAGCAGGCAGAAGTATGCAAAGCATGCATCTCAATTAGTCAGCAACCAGGTGTGGAAAGTC
CCCAGGCTCCCCAGCAGGCAGAAGTATGCAAAGCATGCATCTCAATTAGTCAGCAACCATAGTCCCGCCC
CTAACTCCGCCCATCCCGCCCCTAACTCCGCCCAGTTCCGCCCATTCTCCGCCCCATGGCTGACTAATTT
TTTTTATTTATGCAGAGGCCGAGGCCGCCTCTGCCTCTGAGCTATTCCAGAAGTAGTGAGGAGGCTTTTT
TGGAGGCCTAGGCTTTTGCAAAAAGCTCCCGGGAGCTTGTATATCCATTTTCGGATCTGATCAGCACGTG
TTGACAATTAATCATCGGCATAGTATATCGGCATAGTATAATACGACAAGGTGAGGAACTAAACCATGGC
CAAGTTGACCAGTGCCGTTCCGGTGCTCACCGCGCGCGACGTCGCCGGAGCGGTCGAGTTCTGGACCGAC
CGGCTCGGGTTCTCCCGGGACTTCGTGGAGGACGACTTCGCCGGTGTGGTCCGGGACGACGTGACCCTGT
TCATCAGCGCGGTCCAGGACCAGGTGGTGCCGGACAACACCCTGGCCTGGGTGTGGGTGCGCGGCCTGGA
CGAGCTGTACGCCGAGTGGTCGGAGGTCGTGTCCACGAACTTCCGGGACGCCTCCGGGCCGGCCATGACC
GAGATCGGCGAGCAGCCGTGGGGGCGGGAGTTCGCCCTGCGCGACCCGGCCGGCAACTGCGTGCACTTCG
TGGCCGAGGAGCAGGACTGACACGTGCTACGAGATTTCGATTCCACCGCCGCCTTCTATGAAAGGTTGGG
CTTCGGAATCGTTTTCCGGGACGCCGGCTGGATGATCCTCCAGCGCGGGGATCTCATGCTGGAGTTCTTC
GCCCACCCCAACTTGTTTATTGCAGCTTATAATGGTTACAAATAAAGCAATAGCATCACAAATTTCACAA
ATAAAGCATTTTTTTCACTGCATTCTAGTTGTGGTTTGTCCAAACTCATCAATGTATCTTATCATGTCTG
TATACCGTCGACCTCTAGCTAGAGCTTGGCGTAATCATGGTCATAGCTGTTTCCTGTGTGAAATTGTTAT
CCGCTCACAATTCCACACAACATACGAGCCGGAAGCATAAAGTGTAAAGCCTGGGGTGCCTAATGAGTGA
GCTAACTCACATTAATTGCGTTGCGCTCACTGCCCGCTTTCCAGTCGGGAAACCTGTCGTGCCAGCTGCA
TTAATGAATCGGCCAACGCGCGGGGAGAGGCGGTTTGCGTATTGGGCGCTCTTCCGCTTCCTCGCTCACT
GACTCGCTGCGCTCGGTCGTTCGGCTGCGGCGAGCGGTATCAGCTCACTCAAAGGCGGTAATACGGTTAT
CCACAGAATCAGGGGATAACGCAGGAAAGAACATGTGAGCAAAAGGCCAGCAAAAGGCCAGGAACCGTAA
AAAGGCCGCGTTGCTGGCGTTTTTCCATAGGCTCCGCCCCCCTGACGAGCATCACAAAAATCGACGCTCA
AGTCAGAGGTGGCGAAACCCGACAGGACTATAAAGATACCAGGCGTTTCCCCCTGGAAGCTCCCTCGTGC
GCTCTCCTGTTCCGACCCTGCCGCTTACCGGATACCTGTCCGCCTTTCTCCCTTCGGGAAGCGTGGCGCT
TTCTCATAGCTCACGCTGTAGGTATCTCAGTTCGGTGTAGGTCGTTCGCTCCAAGCTGGGCTGTGTGCAC
GAACCCCCCGTTCAGCCCGACCGCTGCGCCTTATCCGGTAACTATCGTCTTGAGTCCAACCCGGTAAGAC
ACGACTTATCGCCACTGGCAGCAGCCACTGGTAACAGGATTAGCAGAGCGAGGTATGTAGGCGGTGCTAC
AGAGTTCTTGAAGTGGTGGCCTAACTACGGCTACACTAGAAGAACAGTATTTGGTATCTGCGCTCTGCTG
AAGCCAGTTACCTTCGGAAAAAGAGTTGGTAGCTCTTGATCCGGCAAACAAACCACCGCTGGTAGCGGTG
GTTTTTTTGTTTGCAAGCAGCAGATTACGCGCAGAAAAAAAGGATCTCAAGAAGATCCTTTGATCTTTTC
TACGGGGTCTGACGCTCAGTGGAACGAAAACTCACGTTAAGGGATTTTGGTCATGAGATTATCAAAAAGG
ATCTTCACCTAGATCCTTTTAAATTAAAAATGAAGTTTTAAATCAATCTAAAGTATATATGAGTAAACTT
GGTCTGACAGTTACCAATGCTTAATCAGTGAGGCACCTATCTCAGCGATCTGTCTATTTCGTTCATCCAT
AGTTGCCTGACTCCCCGTCGTGTAGATAACTACGATACGGGAGGGCTTACCATCTGGCCCCAGTGCTGCA
ATGATACCGCGAGACCCACGCTCACCGGCTCCAGATTTATCAGCAATAAACCAGCCAGCCGGAAGGGCCG
AGCGCAGAAGTGGTCCTGCAACTTTATCCGCCTCCATCCAGTCTATTAATTGTTGCCGGGAAGCTAGAGT
AAGTAGTTCGCCAGTTAATAGTTTGCGCAACGTTGTTGCCATTGCTACAGGCATCGTGGTGTCACGCTCG
TCGTTTGGTATGGCTTCATTCAGCTCCGGTTCCCAACGATCAAGGCGAGTTACATGATCCCCCATGTTGT
GCAAAAAAGCGGTTAGCTCCTTCGGTCCTCCGATCGTTGTCAGAAGTAAGTTGGCCGCAGTGTTATCACT
CATGGTTATGGCAGCACTGCATAATTCTCTTACTGTCATGCCATCCGTAAGATGCTTTTCTGTGACTGGT
GAGTACTCAACCAAGTCATTCTGAGAATAGTGTATGCGGCGACCGAGTTGCTCTTGCCCGGCGTCAATAC
GGGATAATACCGCGCCACATAGCAGAACTTTAAAAGTGCTCATCATTGGAAAACGTTCTTCGGGGCGAAA
ACTCTCAAGGATCTTACCGCTGTTGAGATCCAGTTCGATGTAACCCACTCGTGCACCCAACTGATCTTCA
GCATCTTTTACTTTCACCAGCGTTTCTGGGTGAGCAAAAACAGGAAGGCAAAATGCCGCAAAAAAGGGAA
TAAGGGCGACACGGAAATGTTGAATACTCATACTCTTCCTTTTTCAATATTATTGAAGCATTTATCAGGG
TTATTGTCTCATGAGCGGATACATATTTGAATGTATTTAGAAAAATAAACAAATAGGGGTTCCGCGCACA
TTTCCCCGAAAAGTGCCACCTGACGTC
